>Addgene plasmid #123290 | A102-BoCCS | depositor full sequence | sequence record 235347 | A102-BoCCS sequence 6630 bps
CTCGAGAAATCATAAAAAATTTATTTGCTTTGTGAGCGGATAACAATTATAATAGATTCAATTGTGAGCG
GATAACAATTTCACACAGAATTCATTAAAGAGGAGAAATTAACCATGACCGGGAAAACTGAAGAAGGTAA
ACTGGTAATCTGGATTAACGGCGATAAAGGCTATAACGGTCTCGCTGAAGTCGGTAAGAAATTCGAGAAA
GATACCGGAATTAAAGTCACCGTTGAGCATCCGGATAAACTGGAAGAGAAATTCCCACAGGTTGCGGCAA
CTGGCGATGGCCCTGACATTATCTTCTGGGCACACGACCGCTTTGGTGGCTACGCTCAATCTGGCCTGTT
GGCTGAAATCACCCCGGACAAAGCGTTCCAGGACAAGCTGTATCCGTTTACCTGGGATGCCGTACGTTAC
AACGGCAAGCTGATTGCTTACCCGATCGCTGTTGAAGCGTTATCGCTGATTTATAACAAAGATCTGCTGC
CGAACCCGCCAAAAACCTGGGAAGAGATCCCGGCGCTGGATAAAGAACTGAAAGCGAAAGGTAAGAGCGC
GCTGATGTTCAACCTGCAAGAACCGTACTTCACCTGGCCGCTGATTGCTGCTGACGGGGGTTATGCGTTC
AAGTATGAAAACGGCAAGTACGACATTAAAGACGTGGGCGTGGATAACGCTGGCGCGAAAGCGGGTCTGA
CCTTCCTGGTTGACCTGATTAAAAACAAACACATGAATGCAGACACTGATTACTCCATCGCAGAAGCTGC
CTTTAATAAAGGCGAAACAGCGATGACCATCAACGGCCCGTGGGCATGGTCCAACATCGACACCAGCAAA
GTGAATTATGGTGTAACGGTACTGCCGACCTTCAAGGGTCAACCATCCAAACCGTTCGTTGGCGTGCTGA
GCGCAGGTATTAACGCCGCCAGTCCGAACAAAGAGCTGGCAAAAGAGTTCCTCGAAAACTATCTGCTGAC
TGATGAAGGTCTGGAAGCGGTTAATAAAGACAAACCGCTGGGTGCCGTAGCGCTGAAGTCTTACGAGGAA
GAGTTGGCGAAAGATCCACGTATTGCCGCCACGATGGAAAACGCCCAGAAAGGTGAAATCATGCCGAACA
TCCCGCAGATGTCCGCTTTCTGGTATGCCGTGCGTACTGCGGTGATCAACGCCGCCAGCGGTCGTCAGAC
TGTCGATGAAGCCCTGAAAGACGCGCAGACTAATTCGAGCTCGGGTGAAAACCTCTACTTCCAAGGGTCC
ATGGGTACCCGGGGGGAAGGCGGCGGCGGCTCGGGCGGCGGCGGCTCGGAGTTATACCCATCAGAATTAG
TCTTGAACGGTCAAGATTCTTCGGACTCACCGTTGGACACCGATTCAGACGCTTCCAGGTCGACTTCCAA
AGAAAATAGTGTTGACGATTTTTTCTCTAATTGGCAAAAACCAAGCTCCAATTCCAGTTCTAAACTCAAT
GTAAATACAGGCTCTCTCGCCCCAAAAAACAACACCACAGGCAGCACACCCAAGACCACTGTCACTAAAA
CGAGAAGTTCCATCTTAACGGCTAGCAGAAAGAAACCGGTATTAAACTCGCAAGATAAAAAGAAACATTC
AATTTTGTCTTCGTCAAGAAAGCCCACTAGACTAACCGCAAAGAAAGTCGACAAATCACAGGCAGAAGAC
TTGTTTGATCAATTTAAAAAAGAGGCTCAACAAGAAAAGGAGGACGAGTTCACTAATTCGTCTTCTAGCA
CCAAAATTAGACAAAATGATTACGATTCCCAATTTATGAATAACAGTAAAGGCAACAATAATAACAGTAT
AGATGATATTAATACCCAGCCTGATGAATTCAATGATTTTTTAAATGACACTTCAAACAGCTTCGACACA
ACTAGAAAAGAACAGCAAGATACTTTAACACCCAAGTTTGCCAAATTGGGATTTGGTATGACCATGAATG
ACGCCAATGATTTGGCAAAGCAACAAAAAGAATCTCAGAAAATAGCTCAGGGACCAAGATATACGCGCGG
ATCCCATCATCATCATCACCACCACCATCACCACTAAGCTTAATTAGCTGAGCTTGGACTCCTGTTGATA
GATCCAGTAATGACCTCAGAACTCCATCTGGATTTGTTCAGAACGCTCGGTTGCCGCCGGGCGTTTTTTA
TTGGTGAGAATCCAAGCTAGCTTGGCGAGATTTTCAGGAGCTAAGGAAGCTAAAATGGAGAAAAAAATCA
CTGGATATACCACCGTTGATATATCCCAATGGCATCGTAAAGAACATTTTGAGGCATTTCAGTCAGTTGC
TCAATGTACCTATAACCAGACCGTTCAGCTGGATATTACGGCCTTTTTAAAGACCGTAAAGAAAAATAAG
CACAAGTTTTATCCGGCCTTTATTCACATTCTTGCCCGCCTGATGAATGCTCATCCGGAATTTCGTATGG
CAATGAAAGACGGTGAGCTGGTGATATGGGATAGTGTTCACCCTTGTTACACCGTTTTCCATGAGCAAAC
TGAAACGTTTTCATCGCTCTGGAGTGAATACCACGACGATTTCCGGCAGTTTCTACACATATATTCGCAA
GATGTGGCGTGTTACGGTGAAAACCTGGCCTATTTCCCTAAAGGGTTTATTGAGAATATGTTTTTCGTCT
CAGCCAATCCCTGGGTGAGTTTCACCAGTTTTGATTTAAACGTGGCCAATATGGACAACTTCTTCGCCCC
CGTTTTCATCATGAGCAAATATTATACGCAAGGCGACAAGGTGCTGATGCCGCTGGCGATTCAGGTTCAT
CATGCCGTTTGTGATGGCTTCCATGTCGGCAGAATGCTTAATGAATTACAACAGTACTGCGATGAGTGGC
AGGGCGGGGCGTAATTTTTTTAAGGCAGTTATTGGTGCCCTTAAACGCCTGGGGTAATGACTCTCTAGCT
TGAGGCATCAAATAAAACGAAAGGCTCAGTCGAAAGACTGGGCCTTTCGTTTTATCTGTTGTTTGTCGGT
GAACGCTCTCCTGAGTAGGACAAATCCGCCCTCTAGATTACGTGCAGTCGATGATAAGCTGTCAAACATG
AGAATTGTGCCTAATGAGTGAGCTAACTTACATTAATTGCGTTGCGCTCACTGCCCGCTTTCCAGTCGGG
AAACCTGTCGTGCCAGCTGCATTAATGAATCGGCCAACGCGCGGGGAGAGGCGGTTTGCGTATTGGGCGC
CAGGGTGGTTTTTCTTTTCACCAGTGAGACGGGCAACAGCTGATTGCCCTTCACCGCCTGGCCCTGAGAG
AGTTGCAGCAAGCGGTCCACGCTGGTTTGCCCCAGCAGGCGAAAATCCTGTTTGATGGTGGTTAACGGCG
GGATATAACATGAGCTGTCTTCGGTATCGTCGTATCCCACTACCGAGATATCCGCACCAACGCGCAGCCC
GGACTCGGTAATGGCGCGCATTGCGCCCAGCGCCATCTGATCGTTGGCAACCAGCATCGCAGTGGGAACG
ATGCCCTCATTCAGCATTTGCATGGTTTGTTGAAAACCGGACATGGCACTCCAGTCGCCTTCCCGTTCCG
CTATCGGCTGAATTTGATTGCGAGTGAGATATTTATGCCAGCCAGCCAGACGCAGACGCGCCGAGACAGA
ACTTAATGGGCCCGCTAACAGCGCGATTTGCTGGTGACCCAATGCGACCAGATGCTCCACGCCCAGTCGC
GTACCGTCTTCATGGGAGAAAATAATACTGTTGATGGGTGTCTGGTCAGAGACATCAAGAAATAACGCCG
GAACATTAGTGCAGGCAGCTTCCACAGCAATGGCATCCTGGTCATCCAGCGGATAGTTAATGATCAGCCC
ACTGACGCGTTGCGCGAGAAGATTGTGCACCGCCGCTTTACAGGCTTCGACGCCGCTTCGTTCTACCATC
GACACCACCACGCTGGCACCCAGTTGATCGGCGCGAGATTTAATCGCCGCGACAATTTGCGACGGCGCGT
GCAGGGCCAGACTGGAGGTGGCAACGCCAATCAGCAACGACTGTTTGCCCGCCAGTTGTTGTGCCACGCG
GTTGGGAATGTAATTCAGCTCCGCCATCGCCGCTTCCACTTTTTCCCGCGTTTTCGCAGAAACGTGGCTG
GCCTGGTTCACCACGCGGGAAACGGTCTGATAAGAGACACCGGCATACTCTGCGACATCGTATAACGTTA
CTGGTTTCACATTCACCACCCTGAATTGACTCTCTTCCGGGCGCTATCATGCCATACCGCGAAAGGTTTT
GCACCATTCGATGGTGTCGGAATTTCGGGCAGCGTTGGGTCCTGGCCACGGGTGCGCATGATCTAGAGCT
GCCTCGCGCGTTTCGGTGATGACGGTGAAAACCTCTGACACATGCAGCTCCCGGAGACGGTCACAGCTTG
TCTGTAAGCGGATGCCGGGAGCAGACAAGCCCGTCAGGGCGCGTCAGCGGGTGTTGGCGGGTGTCGGGGC
GCAGCCATGACCCAGTCACGTAGCGATAGCGGAGTGTATACTGGCTTAACTATGCGGCATCAGAGCAGAT
TGTACTGAGAGTGCACCATATGCGGTGTGAAATACCGCACAGATGCGTAAGGAGAAAATACCGCATCAGG
CGCTCTTCCGCTTCCTCGCTCACTGACTCGCTGCGCTCGGTCGTTCGGCTGCGGCGAGCGGTATCAGCTC
ACTCAAAGGCGGTAATACGGTTATCCACAGAATCAGGGGATAACGCAGGAAAGAACATGTGAGCAAAAGG
CCAGCAAAAGGCCAGGAACCGTAAAAAGGCCGCGTTGCTGGCGTTTTTCCATAGGCTCCGCCCCCCTGAC
GAGCATCACAAAAATCGACGCTCAAGTCAGAGGTGGCGAAACCCGACAGGACTATAAAGATACCAGGCGT
TTCCCCCTGGAAGCTCCCTCGTGCGCTCTCCTGTTCCGACCCTGCCGCTTACCGGATACCTGTCCGCCTT
TCTCCCTTCGGGAAGCGTGGCGCTTTCTCATAGCTCACGCTGTAGGTATCTCAGTTCGGTGTAGGTCGTT
CGCTCCAAGCTGGGCTGTGTGCACGAACCCCCCGTTCAGCCCGACCGCTGCGCCTTATCCGGTAACTATC
GTCTTGAGTCCAACCCGGTAAGACACGACTTATCGCCACTGGCAGCAGCCACTGGTAACAGGATTAGCAG
AGCGAGGTATGTAGGCGGTGCTACAGAGTTCTTGAAGTGGTGGCCTAACTACGGCTACACTAGAAGGACA
GTATTTGGTATCTGCGCTCTGCTGAAGCCAGTTACCTTCGGAAAAAGAGTTGGTAGCTCTTGATCCGGCA
AACAAACCACCGCTGGTAGCGGTGGTTTTTTTGTTTGCAAGCAGCAGATTACGCGCAGAAAAAAAGGATC
TCAAGAAGATCCTTTGATCTTTTCTACGGGGTCTGACGCTCAGTGGAACGAAAACTCACGTTAAGGGATT
TTGGTCATGAGATTATCAAAAAGGATCTTCACCTAGATCCTTTTAAATTAAAAATGAAGTTTTAAATCAA
TCTAAAGTATATATGAGTAAACTTGGTCTGACAGTTACCAATGCTTAATCAGTGAGGCACCTATCTCAGC
GATCTGTCTATTTCGTTCATCCATAGTTGCCTGACTCCCCGTCGTGTAGATAACTACGATACGGGAGGGC
TTACCATCTGGCCCCAGTGCTGCAATGATACCGCGAGACCCACGCTCACCGGCTCCAGATTTATCAGCAA
TAAACCAGCCAGCCGGAAGGGCCGAGCGCAGAAGTGGTCCTGCAACTTTATCCGCCTCCATCCAGTCTAT
TAATTGTTGCCGGGAAGCTAGAGTAAGTAGTTCGCCAGTTAATAGTTTGCGCAACGTTGTTGCCATTGCT
ACAGGCATCGTGGTGTCACGCTCGTCGTTTGGTATGGCTTCATTCAGCTCCGGTTCCCAACGATCAAGGC
GAGTTACATGATCCCCCATGTTGTGCAAAAAAGCGGTTAGCTCCTTCGGTCCTCCGATCGTTGTCAGAAG
TAAGTTGGCCGCAGTGTTATCACTCATGGTTATGGCAGCACTGCATAATTCTCTTACTGTCATGCCATCC
GTAAGATGCTTTTCTGTGACTGGTGAGTACTCAACCAAGTCATTCTGAGAATAGTGTATGCGGCGACCGA
GTTGCTCTTGCCCGGCGTCAATACGGGATAATACCGCGCCACATAGCAGAACTTTAAAAGTGCTCATCAT
TGGAAAACGTTCTTCGGGGCGAAAACTCTCAAGGATCTTACCGCTGTTGAGATCCAGTTCGATGTAACCC
ACTCGTGCACCCAACTGATCTTCAGCATCTTTTACTTTCACCAGCGTTTCTGGGTGAGCAAAAACAGGAA
GGCAAAATGCCGCAAAAAAGGGAATAAGGGCGACACGGAAATGTTGAATACTCATACTCTTCCTTTTTCA
ATATTATTGAAGCATTTATCAGGGTTATTGTCTCATGAGCGGATACATATTTGAATGTATTTAGAAAAAT
AAACAAATAGGGGTTCCGCGCACATTTCCCCGAAAAGTGCCACCTGACGTCTAAGAAACCATTATTATCA
TGACATTAACCTATAAAAATAGGCGTATCACGAGGCCCTTTCGTCTTCAC
Features (pLannotate 1.2.2; 17 found; start..end, strand, type, name):
     10..54      +  promoter       T5 promoter: bacteriophage T5 promoter for E. coli RNA polymerase, with embedded lac operator
     62..78      +  protein_bind   lac operator: The lac repressor binds to the lac operator to inhibit transcription in E. coli. This inhibition can be relieved by adding lactose or isopropyl-β-D-thiogalactopyranoside (IPTG). lac repressor encoded by lacI
    123..1221    +  CDS            MBP (fragment): maltose binding protein from E. coli; malE (mutated); This version of the gene does not encode a signal sequence, so MBP will remain in the cytosol.
   1309..2025    +  CDS            GLO3 (fragment): GLO3_YEAST - Experimental evidence at protein level: Swiss-Prot protein existence level 1. GTPase-activating protein for the ADP ribosylation factor (ARF) family. Involved in retrograde vesicular transport from the Golgi to the endoplasmic reticulum. From Saccharomyces cerevisiae (strain ATCC 204508 / S288c) (Baker's yeast).
   2087..2181    +  terminator     lambda t0 terminator: transcription terminator from phage lambda
   2196..2224    +  promoter       cat promoter (fragment): promoter of the E. coli cat gene encoding chloramphenicol acetyltransferase
   2225..2884    +  CDS            CmR: chloramphenicol acetyltransferase; cat; confers resistance to chloramphenicol
   2949..3035    +  terminator     rrnB T1 terminator: Escherichia coli rrnB; transcription terminator T1 from the E. coli rrnB gene
   3058..3075    -  promoter       tet promoter (fragment): E. coli promoter for tetracycline efflux protein gene
   3094..3115    -  protein_bind   CAP binding site: CAP binding activates transcription in the presence of cAMP. E. coli catabolite activator protein
   3128..4210    -  CDS            lacI: lac repressor; lacI; The lac repressor binds to the lac operator to inhibit transcription in E. coli. This inhibition can be relieved by adding lactose or isopropyl-β-D-thiogalactopyranoside (IPTG).
   4211..4288    -  promoter       lacIq promoter: lacI (mutant); In the lacIq allele, a single base change in the promoter boosts expression of the lacI gene about 10-fold.
   4337..4378    +  CDS            rop (fragment): Rop protein, which maintains plasmids at low copy number; rop
   4480..4620    +  misc_feature   bom: basis of mobility region from pBR322
   4806..5394    -  rep_origin     ori: high-copy-number ColE1/pMB1/pBR322/pUC origin of replication
   5565..6425    -  CDS            AmpR: β-lactamase; bla; confers resistance to ampicillin, carbenicillin, and related antibiotics
   6426..6530    -  promoter       AmpR promoter: bla
