>Addgene plasmid #123290 | A102-BoCCS | addgene full sequence | sequence record 255911 | Addgene NGS Result
CTTTGTGAGCGGATAACAATTATAATAGATTCAATTGTGAGCGGATAACAATTTCACACAGAATTCATTA
AAGAGGAGAAATTAACCATGACCGGGAAAACTGAAGAAGGTAAACTGGTAATCTGGATTAACGGCGATAA
AGGCTATAACGGTCTCGCTGAAGTCGGTAAGAAATTCGAGAAAGATACCGGAATTAAAGTCACCGTTGAG
CATCCGGATAAACTGGAAGAGAAATTCCCACAGGTTGCGGCAACTGGCGATGGCCCTGACATTATCTTCT
GGGCACACGACCGCTTTGGTGGCTACGCTCAATCTGGCCTGTTGGCTGAAATCACCCCGGACAAAGCGTT
CCAGGACAAGCTGTATCCGTTTACCTGGGATGCCGTACGTTACAACGGCAAGCTGATTGCTTACCCGATC
GCTGTTGAAGCGTTATCGCTGATTTATAACAAAGATCTGCTGCCGAACCCGCCAAAAACCTGGGAAGAGA
TCCCGGCGCTGGATAAAGAACTGAAAGCGAAAGGTAAGAGCGCGCTGATGTTCAACCTGCAAGAACCGTA
CTTCACCTGGCCGCTGATTGCTGCTGACGGGGGTTATGCGTTCAAGTATGAAAACGGCAAGTACGACATT
AAAGACGTGGGCGTGGATAACGCTGGCGCGAAAGCGGGTCTGACCTTCCTGGTTGACCTGATTAAAAACA
AACACATGAATGCAGACACTGATTACTCCATCGCAGAAGCTGCCTTTAATAAAGGCGAAACAGCGATGAC
CATCAACGGCCCGTGGGCATGGTCCAACATCGACACCAGCAAAGTGAATTATGGTGTAACGGTACTGCCG
ACCTTCAAGGGTCAACCATCCAAACCGTTCGTTGGCGTGCTGAGCGCAGGTATTAACGCCGCCAGTCCGA
ACAAAGAGCTGGCAAAAGAGTTCCTCGAAAACTATCTGCTGACTGATGAAGGTCTGGAAGCGGTTAATAA
AGACAAACCGCTGGGTGCCGTAGCGCTGAAGTCTTACGAGGAAGAGTTGGCGAAAGATCCACGTATTGCC
GCCACGATGGAAAACGCCCAGAAAGGTGAAATCATGCCGAACATCCCGCAGATGTCCGCTTTCTGGTATG
CCGTGCGTACTGCGGTGATCAACGCCGCCAGCGGTCGTCAGACTGTCGATGAAGCCCTGAAAGACGCGCA
GACTAATTCGAGCTCGGGTGAAAACCTCTACTTCCAAGGGTCCATGGGTACCCGGGGGGAAGGCGGCGGC
GGCTCGGGCGGCGGCGGCTCGGAGTTATACCCATCAGAATTAGTCTTGAACGGTCAAGATTCTTCGGACT
CACCGTTGGACACCGATTCAGACGCTTCCAGGTCGACTTCCAAAGAAAATAGTGTTGACGATTTTTTCTC
TAATTGGCAAAAACCAAGCTCCAATTCCAGTTCTAAACTCAATGTAAATACAGGCTCTCTCGCCCCAAAA
AACAACACCACAGGCAGCACACCCAAGACCACTGTCACTAAAACGAGAAGTTCCATCTTAACGGCTAGCA
GAAAGAAACCGGTATTAAACTCGCAAGATAAAAAGAAACATTCAATTTTGTCTTCGTCAAGAAAGCCCAC
TAGACTAACCGCAAAGAAAGTCGACAAATCACAGGCAGAAGACTTGTTTGATCAATTTAAAAAAGAGGCT
CAACAAGAAAAGGAGGACGAGTTCACTAATTCGTCTTCTAGCACCAAAATTAGACAAAATGATTACGATT
CCCAATTTATGAATAACAGTAAAGGCAACAATAATAACAGTATAGATGATATTAATACCCAGCCTGATGA
ATTCAATGATTTTTTAAATGACACTTCAAACAGCTTCGACACAACTAGAAAAGAACAGCAAGATACTTTA
ACACCCAAGTTTGCCAAATTGGGATTTGGTATGACCATGAATGACGCCAATGATTTGGCAAAGCAACAAA
AAGAATCTCAGAAAATAGCTCAGGGACCAAGATATACGCGCGGATCCCATCATCATCATCACCACCACCA
TCACCACTAAGCTTAATTAGCTGAGCTTGGACTCCTGTTGATAGATCCAGTAATGACCTCAGAACTCCAT
CTGGATTTGTTCAGAACGCTCGGTTGCCGCCGGGCGTTTTTTATTGGTGAGAATCCAAGCTAGCTTGGCG
AGATTTTCAGGAGCTAAGGAAGCTAAAATGGAGAAAAAAATCACTGGATATACCACCGTTGATATATCCC
AATGGCATCGTAAAGAACATTTTGAGGCATTTCAGTCAGTTGCTCAATGTACCTATAACCAGACCGTTCA
GCTGGATATTACGGCCTTTTTAAAGACCGTAAAGAAAAATAAGCACAAGTTTTATCCGGCCTTTATTCAC
ATTCTTGCCCGCCTGATGAATGCTCATCCGGAATTTCGTATGGCAATGAAAGACGGTGAGCTGGTGATAT
GGGATAGTGTTCACCCTTGTTACACCGTTTTCCATGAGCAAACTGAAACGTTTTCATCGCTCTGGAGTGA
ATACCACGACGATTTCCGGCAGTTTCTACACATATATTCGCAAGATGTGGCGTGTTACGGTGAAAACCTG
GCCTATTTCCCTAAAGGGTTTATTGAGAATATGTTTTTCGTCTCAGCCAATCCCTGGGTGAGTTTCACCA
GTTTTGATTTAAACGTGGCCAATATGGACAACTTCTTCGCCCCCGTTTTCACCATGCATGGGCAAATATT
ATACGCAAGGCGACAAGGTGCTGATGCCGCTGGCGATTCAGGTTCATCATGCCGTTTGTGATGGCTTCCA
TGTCGGCAGAATGCTTAATGAATTACAACAGTACTGCGATGAGTGGCAGGGCGGGGCGTAATTTTTTTAA
GGCAGTTATTGGTGCCCTTAAACGCCTGGGGTAATGACTCTCTAGCTTGAGGCATCAAATAAAACGAAAG
GCTCAGTCGAAAGACTGGGCCTTTCGTTTTATCTGTTGTTTGTCGGTGAACGCTCTCCTGAGTAGGACAA
ATCCGCCCTCTAGATTACGTGCAGTCGATGATAAGCTGTCAAACATGAGAATTGTGCCTAATGAGTGAGC
TAACTTACATTAATTGCGTTGCGCTCACTGCCCGCTTTCCAGTCGGGAAACCTGTCGTGCCAGCTGCATT
AATGAATCGGCCAACGCGCGGGGAGAGGCGGTTTGCGTATTGGGCGCCAGGGTGGTTTTTCTTTTCACCA
GTGAGACGGGCAACAGCTGATTGCCCTTCACCGCCTGGCCCTGAGAGAGTTGCAGCAAGCGGTCCACGCT
GGTTTGCCCCAGCAGGCGAAAATCCTGTTTGATGGTGGTTAACGGCGGGATATAACATGAGCTGTCTTCG
GTATCGTCGTATCCCACTACCGAGATATCCGCACCAACGCGCAGCCCGGACTCGGTAATGGCGCGCATTG
CGCCCAGCGCCATCTGATCGTTGGCAACCAGCATCGCAGTGGGAACGATGCCCTCATTCAGCATTTGCAT
GGTTTGTTGAAAACCGGACATGGCACTCCAGTCGCCTTCCCGTTCCGCTATCGGCTGAATTTGATTGCGA
GTGAGATATTTATGCCAGCCAGCCAGACGCAGACGCGCCGAGACAGAACTTAATGGGCCCGCTAACAGCG
CGATTTGCTGGTGACCCAATGCGACCAGATGCTCCACGCCCAGTCGCGTACCGTCTTCATGGGAGAAAAT
AATACTGTTGATGGGTGTCTGGTCAGAGACATCAAGAAATAACGCCGGAACATTAGTGCAGGCAGCTTCC
ACAGCAATGGCATCCTGGTCATCCAGCGGATAGTTAATGATCAGCCCACTGACGCGTTGCGCGAGAAGAT
TGTGCACCGCCGCTTTACAGGCTTCGACGCCGCTTCGTTCTACCATCGACACCACCACGCTGGCACCCAG
TTGATCGGCGCGAGATTTAATCGCCGCGACAATTTGCGACGGCGCGTGCAGGGCCAGACTGGAGGTGGCA
ACGCCAATCAGCAACGACTGTTTGCCCGCCAGTTGTTGTGCCACGCGGTTGGGAATGTAATTCAGCTCCG
CCATCGCCGCTTCCACTTTTTCCCGCGTTTTCGCAGAAACGTGGCTGGCCTGGTTCACCACGCGGGAAAC
GGTCTGATAAGAGACACCGGCATACTCTGCGACATCGTATAACGTTACTGGTTTCACATTCACCACCCTG
AATTGACTCTCTTCCGGGCGCTATCATGCCATACCGCGAAAGGTTTTGCACCATTCGATGGTGTCGGAAT
TTCGGGCAGCGTTGGGTCCTGGCCACGGGTGCGCATGATCTAGAGCTGCCTCGCGCGTTTCGGTGATGAC
GGTGAAAACCTCTGACACATGCAGCTCCCGGAGACGGTCACAGCTTGTCTGTAAGCGGATGCCGGGAGCA
GACAAGCCCGTCAGGGCGCGTCAGCGGGTGTTGGCGGGTGTCGGGGCGCAGCCATGACCCAGTCACGTAG
CGATAGCGGAGTGTATACTGGCTTAACTATGCGGCATCAGAGCAGATTGTACTGAGAGTGCACCATATGC
GGTGTGAAATACCGCACAGATGCGTAAGGAGAAAATACCGCATCAGGCGCTCTTCCGCTTCCTCGCTCAC
TGACTCGCTGCGCTCGGTCGTTCGGCTGCGGCGAGCGGTATCAGCTCACTCAAAGGCGGTAATACGGTTA
TCCACAGAATCAGGGGATAACGCAGGAAAGAACATGTGAGCAAAAGGCCAGCAAAAGGCCAGGAACCGTA
AAAAGGCCGCGTTGCTGGCGTTTTTCCATAGGCTCCGCCCCCCTGACGAGCATCACAAAAATCGACGCTC
AAGTCAGAGGTGGCGAAACCCGACAGGACTATAAAGATACCAGGCGTTTCCCCCTGGAAGCTCCCTCGTG
CGCTCTCCTGTTCCGACCCTGCCGCTTACCGGATACCTGTCCGCCTTTCTCCCTTCGGGAAGCGTGGCGC
TTTCTCATAGCTCACGCTGTAGGTATCTCAGTTCGGTGTAGGTCGTTCGCTCCAAGCTGGGCTGTGTGCA
CGAACCCCCCGTTCAGCCCGACCGCTGCGCCTTATCCGGTAACTATCGTCTTGAGTCCAACCCGGTAAGA
CACGACTTATCGCCACTGGCAGCAGCCACTGGTAACAGGATTAGCAGAGCGAGGTATGTAGGCGGTGCTA
CAGAGTTCTTGAAGTGGTGGCCTAACTACGGCTACACTAGAAGGACAGTATTTGGTATCTGCGCTCTGCT
GAAGCCAGTTACCTTCGGAAAAAGAGTTGGTAGCTCTTGATCCGGCAAACAAACCACCGCTGGTAGCGGT
GGTTTTTTTGTTTGCAAGCAGCAGATTACGCGCAGAAAAAAAGGATCTCAAGAAGATCCTTTGATCTTTT
CTACGGGGTCTGACGCTCAGTGGAACGAAAACTCACGTTAAGGGATTTTGGTCATGAGATTATCAAAAAG
GATCTTCACCTAGATCCTTTTAAATTAAAAATGAAGTTTTAAATCAATCTAAAGTATATATGAGTAAACT
TGGTCTGACAGTTACCAATGCTTAATCAGTGAGGCACCTATCTCAGCGATCTGTCTATTTCGTTCATCCA
TAGTTGCCTGACTCCCCGTCGTGTAGATAACTACGATACGGGAGGGCTTACCATCTGGCCCCAGTGCTGC
AATGATACCGCGAGACCCACGCTCACCGGCTCCAGATTTATCAGCAATAAACCAGCCAGCCGGAAGGGCC
GAGCGCAGAAGTGGTCCTGCAACTTTATCCGCCTCCATCCAGTCTATTAATTGTTGCCGGGAAGCTAGAG
TAAGTAGTTCGCCAGTTAATAGTTTGCGCAACGTTGTTGCCATTGCTACAGGCATCGTGGTGTCACGCTC
GTCGTTTGGTATGGCTTCATTCAGCTCCGGTTCCCAACGATCAAGGCGAGTTACATGATCCCCCATGTTG
TGCAAAAAAGCGGTTAGCTCCTTCGGTCCTCCGATCGTTGTCAGAAGTAAGTTGGCCGCAGTGTTATCAC
TCATGGTTATGGCAGCACTGCATAATTCTCTTACTGTCATGCCATCCGTAAGATGCTTTTCTGTGACTGG
TGAGTACTCAACCAAGTCATTCTGAGAATAGTGTATGCGGCGACCGAGTTGCTCTTGCCCGGCGTCAATA
CGGGATAATACCGCGCCACATAGCAGAACTTTAAAAGTGCTCATCATTGGAAAACGTTCTTCGGGGCGAA
AACTCTCAAGGATCTTACCGCTGTTGAGATCCAGTTCGATGTAACCCACTCGTGCACCCAACTGATCTTC
AGCATCTTTTACTTTCACCAGCGTTTCTGGGTGAGCAAAAACAGGAAGGCAAAATGCCGCAAAAAAGGGA
ATAAGGGCGACACGGAAATGTTGAATACTCATACTCTTCCTTTTTCAATATTATTGAAGCATTTATCAGG
GTTATTGTCTCATGAGCGGATACATATTTGAATGTATTTAGAAAAATAAACAAATAGGGGTTCCGCGCAC
ATTTCCCCGAAAAGTGCCACCTGACGTCTAAGAAACCATTATTATCATGACATTAACCTATAAAAATAGG
CGTATCACGAGGCCCTTTCGTCTTCACCTCGAGAAATCATAAAAAATTTATTTG
Features (pLannotate 1.2.2; 17 found; start..end, strand, type, name):
     35..51      +  protein_bind   lac operator: The lac repressor binds to the lac operator to inhibit transcription in E. coli. This inhibition can be relieved by adding lactose or isopropyl-β-D-thiogalactopyranoside (IPTG). lac repressor encoded by lacI
     96..1194    +  CDS            MBP (fragment): maltose binding protein from E. coli; malE (mutated); This version of the gene does not encode a signal sequence, so MBP will remain in the cytosol.
   1282..1998    +  CDS            GLO3 (fragment): GLO3_YEAST - Experimental evidence at protein level: Swiss-Prot protein existence level 1. GTPase-activating protein for the ADP ribosylation factor (ARF) family. Involved in retrograde vesicular transport from the Golgi to the endoplasmic reticulum. From Saccharomyces cerevisiae (strain ATCC 204508 / S288c) (Baker's yeast).
   2060..2154    +  terminator     lambda t0 terminator: transcription terminator from phage lambda
   2169..2197    +  promoter       cat promoter (fragment): promoter of the E. coli cat gene encoding chloramphenicol acetyltransferase
   2198..2861    +  CDS            CmR (fragment): chloramphenicol acetyltransferase; cat; confers resistance to chloramphenicol
   2926..3012    +  terminator     rrnB T1 terminator: Escherichia coli rrnB; transcription terminator T1 from the E. coli rrnB gene
   3035..3052    -  promoter       tet promoter (fragment): E. coli promoter for tetracycline efflux protein gene
   3071..3092    -  protein_bind   CAP binding site: CAP binding activates transcription in the presence of cAMP. E. coli catabolite activator protein
   3105..4187    -  CDS            lacI: lac repressor; lacI; The lac repressor binds to the lac operator to inhibit transcription in E. coli. This inhibition can be relieved by adding lactose or isopropyl-β-D-thiogalactopyranoside (IPTG).
   4188..4265    -  promoter       lacIq promoter: lacI (mutant); In the lacIq allele, a single base change in the promoter boosts expression of the lacI gene about 10-fold.
   4314..4355    +  CDS            rop (fragment): Rop protein, which maintains plasmids at low copy number; rop
   4457..4597    +  misc_feature   bom: basis of mobility region from pBR322
   4783..5371    -  rep_origin     ori: high-copy-number ColE1/pMB1/pBR322/pUC origin of replication
   5542..6402    -  CDS            AmpR: β-lactamase; bla; confers resistance to ampicillin, carbenicillin, and related antibiotics
   6403..6507    -  promoter       AmpR promoter: bla
   6617..27      +  promoter       T5 promoter (across the origin): bacteriophage T5 promoter for E. coli RNA polymerase, with embedded lac operator
