[The description below was written by a language model from this plasmid's Addgene catalogue record and pLannotate feature annotations shown in this document.]
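Description:
A102-BoCCS is a pQE-based bacterial expression plasmid of about 6.6 kb for producing a truncated form of the budding yeast protein Glo3 in E. coli. It replicates from a ColE1/pMB1-type origin, with the pBR322 bom region and only a small remnant of rop; the catalogue lists it as low copy. Selection is with ampicillin through the bla gene. A chloramphenicol acetyltransferase coding region with only a fragment of its promoter sits downstream of the expression cassette, a typical pQE backbone remnant, and chloramphenicol is not listed as a selection.

The payload is residues 137–375 of Saccharomyces cerevisiae GLO3, a GTPase-activating protein for ARF-family GTPases that acts in retrograde Golgi-to-ER vesicular transport. The fragment was cloned between XmaI and BamHI sites so that it is fused to an N-terminal maltose-binding protein lacking its signal sequence, which keeps the fusion cytosolic. The record also lists a C-terminal His tag, although this tag is not separately annotated in either feature table. Transcription is driven by the bacteriophage T5 promoter, which is recognised by E. coli RNA polymerase and controlled by lac operator sequences. The plasmid carries its own lacI gene under the lacIq promoter, so expression is tightly repressed until IPTG induction. The lambda t0 terminator ends the fusion transcript, and an rrnB T1 terminator lies further downstream.

The two tags allow amylose and metal-affinity purification of the recombinant fragment. The associated work dissected GTPase-activating proteins in the yeast COPI coat. The depositor and sequencing-derived records show the same feature layout and differ by only a few nucleotides in length.
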