Addgene plasmid #123290: A102-BoCCS
Purpose: Expression of truncated Glo3 (137-375) in E.Coli
Depositing lab: Blanche Schwappach. Depositing organization: Universitaetsmedizin Goettingen. Publication: Dissection of GTPase-activating proteins reveals functional asymmetry in the COPI coat of budding yeast. Arakel EC, Huranova M, Estrada AF, Rau EM, Spang A, Schwappach B. J Cell Sci. 2019 Aug 29;132(16). pii: jcs.232124. doi: 10.1242/jcs.232124. PubMed 31331965.
Backbone
  Vector backbone: pQE
  Total vector size (bp): 6630
  Vector type: Bacterial Expression
Growth in bacteria
  Bacterial resistance: Ampicillin, 100 μg/mL
  Growth temperature: 37°C
  Growth strain: DH5alpha
  Copy number: Low Copy
Gene/Insert
  Gene/Insert name: Glo3
  Species: S. cerevisiae (budding yeast)
  Insert size (bp): 761
  Mutation: 137-375
  Entrez Gene: GLO3 (a.k.a. YER122C)
  Promoter: T5
  Tag / fusion protein: MBP (N terminal on backbone); His (C terminal on backbone)
  Cloning method: Restriction Enzyme; 5′ cloning site Xma1 (not destroyed); 3′ cloning site BamH1 (not destroyed)
  Sequencing primers: 5′ tctggtatgccgtgcgtactgcggtgatca; 3′ GGCAACCGAGCGTTCTGAACAAATCCAGAT
Terms and licenses: Academic/Nonprofit Terms; Industry Terms: Not Available to Industry
How to cite: A102-BoCCS was a gift from Blanche Schwappach (Addgene plasmid # 123290 ; http://n2t.net/addgene:123290 ; RRID:Addgene_123290)
